>Addgene plasmid #104030 | pEB2-2ndVal mKate2 | addgene full sequence | sequence record 200539 | Addgene NGS Result
AACCTTACCAGAGGGCGCCCCAGCTGGCAATTCCGACGTCTAAGAAACCATTATTATCATGACATTAACC
TATAAAAATAGGCGTATCACGAGGCCCTTTCGTCTTCACCACAGCTAACACCACGTCGTCCCTATCTGCT
GCCCTAGGTCTATGAGTGGTTGCTGGATAACTTTACGGGCATGCATAAGGCTCGTATGATATATTCAGGG
AGACCACAACGGTTTCCCTCTACAAATAATTTTGTTTAACTTTTCTAGATTTAAGAAGGAGATATACATA
TGGTGTCTGAGCTGATTAAGGAGAACATGCACATGAAGCTGTACATGGAGGGCACCGTGAACAACCACCA
CTTCAAGTGCACATCCGAGGGCGAAGGCAAGCCCTACGAGGGCACCCAGACCATGAGAATCAAGGCGGTC
GAGGGCGGCCCTTTACCCTTCGCCTTCGACATCCTGGCTACCAGCTTCATGTACGGCAGCAAAACCTTCA
TCAACCACACCCAGGGCATCCCCGACTTCTTTAAGCAGTCCTTCCCTGAGGGCTTCACATGGGAGAGAGT
CACCACATACGAAGACGGGGGCGTGCTGACCGCTACCCAGGACACCAGCTTACAGGACGGCTGCTTGATC
TACAACGTCAAGATCAGAGGGGTGAACTTCCCATCCAACGGCCCTGTGATGCAGAAGAAAACATTAGGCT
GGGAGGCCTCCACCGAGACCCTGTACCCCGCTGACGGCGGCCTGGAAGGCAGAGCCGACATGGCCCTGAA
GTTAGTGGGCGGGGGCCACCTGATCTGCAACTTGAAGACCACATACAGATCCAAGAAACCCGCTAAGAAC
TTGAAGATGCCCGGCGTCTACTATGTGGACAGAAGACTGGAAAGAATCAAGGAGGCCGACAAAGAGACCT
ACGTCGAGCAGCACGAGGTGGCTGTGGCCAGATACTGCGACCTGCCTAGCAAACTGGGGCACAGATAAAT
GTCCAGACCTGCAGGCATGCAAGCTCTAGAGGCATCAAATAAAACGAAAGGCTCAGTCGAAAGACTGGGC
CTTTCGTTTTATCTGTTGAAATGCACCAAAAACTCGTAAAAGCTCTGATGTATCTATCTTTTTTACACCG
TTTTCATCTGTGCATATGGACAGTTTTCCCTTTGATATCTAACGGTGAACAGTTGTTCTACTTTTGTTTG
TTAGTCTTGATGCTTCACTGATAGATACAAGAGCCATAAGAACCTCAGATCCTTCCGTATTTAGCCAGTA
TGTTCTCTAGTGTGGTTCGTTGTTTTTGCGTGAGCCATGAGAACGAACCATTGAGATCATGCTTACTTTG
CATGTCACTCAAAAATTTTGCCTCAAAACTGGTGAGCTGAATTTTTGCAGTTAAAGCATCGTGTAGTGTT
TTTCTTAGTCCGTTACGTAGGTAGGAATCTGATGTAATGGTTGTTGGTATTTTGTCACCATTCATTTTTA
TCTGGTTGTTCTCAAGTTCGGTTACGAGATCCATTTGTCTATCTAGTTCAACTTGGAAAATCAACGTATC
AGTCGGGCGGCCTCGCTTATCAACCACCAATTTCATATTGCTGTAAGTGTTTAAATCTTTACTTATTGGT
TTCAAAACCCATTGGTTAAGCCTTTTAAACTCATGGTAGTTATTTTCAAGCATTAACATGAACTTAAATT
CATCAAGGCTAATCTCTATATTTGCCTTGTGAGTTTTCTTTTGTGTTAGTTCTTTTAATAACCACTCATA
AATCCTCATAGAGTATTTGTTTTCAAAAGACTTAACATGTTCCAGATTATATTTTATGAATTTTTTTAAC
TGGAAAAGATAAGGCAATATCTCTTCACTAAAAACTAATTCTAATTTTTCGCTTGAGAACTTGGCATAGT
TTGTCCACTGGAAAATCTCAAAGCCTTTAACCAAAGGATTCCTGATTTCCACAGTTCTCGTCATCAGCTC
TCTGGTTGCTTTAGCTAATACACCATAAGCATTTTCCCTACTGATGTTCATCATCTGAGCGTATTGGTTA
TAAGTGAACGATACCGTCCGTTCTTTCCTTGTAGGGTTTTCAATCGTGGGGTTGAGTAGTGCCACACAGC
ATAAAATTAGCTTGGTTTCATGCTCCGTTAAGTCATAGCGACTAATCGCTAGTTCATTTGCTTTGAAAAC
AACTAATTCAGACATACATCTCAATTGGTCTAGGTGATTTTAATCACTATACCAATTGAGATGGGCTAGT
CAATGATAATTACTAGTCCTTTTCCTTTGAGTTGTGGGTATCTGTAAATTCTGCTAGACCTTTGCTGGAA
AACTTGTAAATTCTGCTAGACCCTCTGTAAATTCCGCTAGACCTTTGTGTGTTTTTTTTGTTTATATTCA
AGTGGTTATAATTTATAGAATAAAGAAAGAATAAAAAAAGATAAAAAGAATAGATCCCAGCCCTGTGTAT
AACTCACTACTTTAGTCAGTTCCGCAGTATTACAAAAGGATGTCGCAAACGCTGTTTGCTCCTCTACAAA
ACAGACCTTAAAACCCTAAAGGCTTAAGTAGCACCCTCGCAAGCTCGGGCAAATCGCTGAATATTCCTTT
TGTCTCCGACCATCAGGCACCTGAGTCGCTGTCTTTTTCGTGACATTCAGTTCGCTGCGCTCACGGCTCT
GGCAGTGAATGGGGGTAAATGGCACTACAGGCGCCTTTTATGGATTCATGCAAGGAAACTACCCATAATA
CAAGAAAAGCCCGTCACGGGCTTCTCAGGGCGTTTTATGGCGGGTCTGCTATGTGGTGCTATCTGACTTT
TTGCTGTTCAGCAGTTCCTGCCCTCTGATTTTCCAGTCTGACCACTTCGGATTATCCCGTGACAGGTCAT
TCAGACTGGCTAATGCACCCAGTAAGGCAGCGGTATCATCAACAGGCTTACCCGTCTTACTGTCAACCAG
ACCCGCCAGGATTCTCATGCATAAAAAACGCCCGGCGGCAACCGAGCGTTCTGAATTAATTAATCATCGC
GACTGCAGAGATCCCAGAGTCCTTATTAGAAGAACTCGTCAAGAAGGCGATAGAAGGCGATGCGCTGCGA
ATCGGGAGCGGCGATACCGTAAAGCACGAGGAAGCGGTCAGCCCATTCGCCGCCAAGCTCTTCAGCAATA
TCACGGGTAGCCAACGCTATGTCCTGATAGCGGTCCGCCACACCCAGCCGGCCACAGTCGATGAATCCAG
AAAAGCGGCCATTTTCCACCATGATATTCGGCAAGCAGGCATCGCCATGGGTCACGACGAGATCCTCGCC
GTCGGGCATGCGCGCCTTGAGCCTGGCGAACAGTTCGGCTGGCGCGAGCCCCTGATGCTCTTCGTCCAGA
TCATCCTGATCGACAAGACCGGCTTCCATCCGAGTACGTGCTCGCTCGATGCGATGTTTCGCTTGGTGGT
CGAATGGGCAGGTAGCCGGATCAAGCGTATGCAGCCGCCGCATTGCATCAGCCATGATGGATACTTTCTC
GGCAGGAGCAAGGTGAGATGACAGGAGATCCTGCCCCGGCACTTCGCCCAATAGCAGCCAGTCCCTTCCC
GCTTCAGTGACAACGTCGAGCACAGCTGCGCAAGGAACGCCCGTCGTGGCCAGCCACGATAGCCGCGCTG
CCTCGTCCTGCAGTTCATTCAGGGCACCGGACAGGTCGGTCTTGACAAAAAGAACCGGGCGCCCCTGCGC
TGACAGCCGGAACACGGCGGCATCAGAGCAGCCGATTGTCTGTTGTGCCCAGTCATAGCCGAATAGCCTC
TCCACCCAAGCGGCCGGAGAACCTGCGTGCAATCCATCTTGTTCAATCATGCGAAACGATCCTCATCCTG
TCTCTTGATCAGATCTTGATCCCCTGCGCCATCAGATCCTTGGCGGCAAGAAAGCCATCCAGTTTACTTT
GCAGGGCTTCCC
Features (pLannotate 1.2.2; 8 found; start..end, strand, type, name):
    280..975     +  CDS            mKate2: mKate2 is a basic (constitutively fluorescent) red fluorescent protein published in 2009, derived from Entacmaea quadricolor. It is reported to be a rapidly-maturing monomer with moderate acid sensitivity.
    986..1005    +  misc_feature   MCS (fragment): pUC18/19 multiple cloning site
   1016..1062    +  terminator     rrnB T1 terminator: transcription terminator T1 from the E. coli rrnB gene
   1235..2185    -  CDS            Rep101: RepA protein needed for replication with the pSC101 origin; rep101
   2233..2455    -  rep_origin     pSC101 ori: low-copy replication origin that requires the Rep101 protein
   2961..2995    -  terminator     lambda t0 terminator: minimal transcription terminator from phage lambda (Scholtissek and Grosse, 1987)
   3039..3830    -  CDS            neo: KKA2_KLEPN - Also known as kan, nptII. Experimental evidence at protein level: Swiss-Prot protein existence level 1. Resistance to kanamycin, neomycin, paromomycin, ribostamycin, butirosin and gentamicin B. From Klebsiella pneumoniae.
   3862..49      -  CDS            tnpA (fragment) (across the origin): TN5P_ECOLX - Also known as tnp. Experimental evidence at protein level: Swiss-Prot protein existence level 1. Mediates transposition of transposon Tn5 by a 'cut and paste' mechanism. First, the monomeric transposase binds the 19 bp inverted DNA repeats flanking the transposon. Then, dimerization of the DNA- bound transposase creates a synaptic DNA complex. After nicking of the first DNA strand, excision of the transposon proceeds through a series of intermediates. The transposase then mediates the insertion of the transposon at a new site by strand transfer. The activity of the wild- type tran
