[The description below was written by a language model from this plasmid's Addgene catalogue record and pLannotate feature annotations shown in this document.]
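Description:
pEB2-2ndVal mKate2 is a low-copy bacterial expression plasmid of about 3.9 kb, built on the pEB2 backbone, that expresses a variant of the red fluorescent protein mKate2 in Escherichia coli. It replicates from the pSC101 origin together with its partner Rep101 (RepA) gene, which the origin needs in order to function and which keeps copy number low. Selection is by kanamycin, conferred by the neo/nptII aminoglycoside phosphotransferase gene, which is followed by a lambda t0 terminator. A short annotated fragment of the Tn5 transposase adjacent to the resistance gene is most likely a remnant carried along with the Tn5-derived kanamycin cassette rather than a functional element.

The payload is a synthetic 699 bp coding sequence for mKate2, a monomeric, constitutively fluorescent red protein derived from Entacmaea quadricolor, modified by inserting a valine at the second codon position. According to the catalogue entry, it is driven by the proC promoter, a constitutive E. coli promoter; this promoter was not picked up in the automated feature table but would lie in the unannotated region upstream of the open reading frame. Downstream of the coding sequence sit a small fragment of a pUC-type multiple cloning site and the rrnB T1 transcription terminator. The insert was assembled by Gibson cloning.

The plasmid belongs to a collection made for systematically characterising fluorescent protein maturation times in living bacterial cells, where steady, low-copy constitutive expression allows fluorescent proteins to be compared under matched conditions. The record refers to a separate collection document for backbone modifications and does not detail them.
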