Addgene plasmid #104030: pEB2-2ndVal mKate2
Purpose: Plasmid encoding 2ndVal mKate2
Depositing lab: Philippe Cluzel. Depositing organization: Harvard University. Publication: Systematic characterization of maturation time of fluorescent proteins in living cells. Balleza E, Kim JM, Cluzel P. Nat Methods. 2018 Jan;15(1):47-51. doi: 10.1038/nmeth.4509. Epub 2017 Nov 20. PubMed 29320486.
Backbone
  Vector backbone: pEB2
  Backbone size w/o insert (bp): 3224
  Total vector size (bp): 3923
  Modifications to backbone: See "Notes On Plasmids In This Collection"
  Vector type: Bacterial Expression ; Low copy
Growth in bacteria
  Bacterial resistance: Kanamycin, 50 μg/mL
  Growth temperature: 37°C
  Growth strain: MG1655
  Copy number: Low Copy
Gene/Insert
  Gene/Insert name: 2ndVal mKate2
  Species: Synthetic
  Insert size (bp): 699
  Mutation: mKate2 with valine inserted in 2nd position
  Promoter: proC
  Cloning method: Gibson Cloning
  Sequencing primers: 5′ GCGTATCACGAGGCCCTTTC; 3′ AAAGGGAAAACTGTCCATATGCAC
Terms and licenses: Academic/Nonprofit Terms; Industry Terms: Not Available to Industry
Depositor comments: This is a version of mKate2 with a valine inserted in the second position. Please see "Notes On Plasmids In This Collection" document for further details and references.
How to cite: pEB2-2ndVal mKate2 was a gift from Philippe Cluzel (Addgene plasmid # 104030 ; http://n2t.net/addgene:104030 ; RRID:Addgene_104030)
